Addgene plasmid #57462: mEos3.2-Keratin-17
Purpose: Note- This plasmid contains Keratin 18. Localization: Cytokeratin, Excitation: 507 / 572, Emission: 516 / 580
Depositing lab: Michael Davidson. Depositing organization: Florida State University, Tallahassee.
Backbone
  Vector backbone: mEos3.2
  Backbone size w/o insert (bp): 4750
  Vector type: Mammalian Expression
  Selectable markers: Neomycin (select with G418)
Growth in bacteria
  Bacterial resistance: Kanamycin, 50 μg/mL
  Growth temperature: 37°C
  Growth strain: DH5alpha
  Copy number: High Copy
Gene/Insert
  Gene/Insert name: Keratin (alt name: NM_199187.1)
  Species: H. sapiens (human)
  Mutation: V282L
  Entrez Gene: KRT18 (a.k.a. CK-18, CYK18, K18)
  Promoter: CMV
  Tag / fusion protein: mEos3.2
  Cloning method: Unknown
  Sequencing primers: 5′ CMV-F; 3′ SV40pA-R
Terms and licenses: Academic/Nonprofit Terms; Industry Terms
Depositor comments: . Excitation = 507 / 572; Emission = 516 / 580
How to cite: mEos3.2-Keratin-17 was a gift from Michael Davidson (Addgene plasmid # 57462 ; http://n2t.net/addgene:57462 ; RRID:Addgene_57462)
