[The description below was written by a language model from this plasmid's Addgene catalogue record.]
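Description:
mEos3.2-Keratin-17 is a mammalian expression plasmid built on an mEos3.2 fluorescent-protein backbone (about 4.75 kb without the insert) that produces a fusion of a human keratin with the photoconvertible protein mEos3.2. Despite the name, the record explicitly notes that the insert is keratin 18 (KRT18, also called CK-18 or K18), not keratin 17; the "17" in the name may refer to something other than the keratin isoform, but the record does not explain it. The keratin coding sequence carries a V282L substitution relative to the reference transcript. Expression is driven by the CMV promoter, a strong constitutive promoter in most mammalian cell lines, and the listed sequencing primers indicate an SV40 polyadenylation signal downstream of the fusion. The record does not state the orientation of the tag relative to keratin, the linker, or the cloning method.

The plasmid is maintained at high copy number in E. coli under kanamycin selection, and it carries a neomycin resistance marker that allows G418 selection of stably transfected mammalian cells. No feature table is provided, so the origin of replication and other backbone elements are not documented here.

The construct is intended as a localization marker for the cytokeratin intermediate filament network. mEos3.2 is a monomeric green-to-red photoconvertible protein. The record gives excitation/emission maxima of 507/516 nm for the green state and 572/580 nm for the red state. This property makes such fusions useful for live-cell imaging of keratin filaments, for tracking photoconverted subpopulations, and for single-molecule localization super-resolution microscopy such as PALM.
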