>Addgene plasmid #57462 | mEos3.2-Keratin-17 | depositor partial sequence | sequence record 88595 | insert sequence
GACGTCAGATCCGCTAGCACCATGAGCTTCACCACTCGCTCCACCTTCTCCACCAACTACCGGTCCCTGG
GCTCTGTCCAGGCGCCCAGCTACGGCGCCCGGCCGGTCAGCAGCGCGGCCAGCGTCTATGCAGGCGCTGG
GGGCTCTGGTTCCCGGATCTCCGTGTCCCGCTCCACCAGCTTCAGGGGCGGCATGGGGTCCGGGGGCCTG
GCCACCGGGATAGCCGGGGGTCTGGCAGGAATGGGAGGCATCCAGAACGAGAAGGAGACCATGCAAAGCC
TGAACGACCGCCTGGCCTCTTACCTGGACAGAGTGAGGAGCCTGGAGACCGAGAACCGGAGGCTGGAGAG
CAAAATCCGGGAGCACTTGGAGAAGAAGGGACCCCAGGTCAGAGACTGGAGCCATTACTTCAAGATCATC
GAGGACCTGAGGGCTCAGATCTTCGCAAATACTGTGGACAATGCCCGCATCGTTCTGCAGATTGACAATG
CCCGTCTTGCTGCTGATGACTTTAGAGTCAAGTATGAGACAGAGCTGGCCATGCGCCAGTCTGTGGAGAA
CGACATCCATGGGCTCCGCAAGGTCATTGATGACACCAATATCACACGACTGCAGCTGGAGACAGAGATC
GAGGCTCTCAAGGAGGAGCTGCTCTTCATGAAGAAGAACCACGAAGAGGAAGTAAAAGGCCTACAAGCCC
AGATTGCCAGCTCTGGGTTGACCGTGGAGGTAGATGCCCCCAAATCTCAGGACCTCGCCAAGATCATGGC
AGACATCCGGGCCCAATATGACGAGCTGGCTCGGAAGAACCGAGAGGAGCTAGACAAGTACTGGTCTCAG
CAGATTGAGGAGAGCACCACAGTGCTCACCACACAGTCTGCTGAGGTTGGAGCTGCTGAGACGACGCTCA
CAGAGCTGAGACGTACAGTCCAGTCCTTGGAGATCGACCTGGACTCCATGAGAAATCTGAAGGCCAGCTT
GGAGAACAGCCTGAGGGAGGTGGAGGCCCGCTACGCCCTACAGATGGAGCAGCTCAACGGGATCCTGCTG
CACCTTGAGTCAGAGCTGGCACAGACCCGGGCAGAGGGACAGCGCCAGGCCCAGGAGTATGAGGCCCTGC
TGAACATCAAGGTCAAGCTGGAGGCTGAGATCGCCACCTACCGCCGCCTGCTGGAAGATGGCGAGGACTT
TAATCTTGGTGATGCCTTGGACAGCAGCAACTCCATGCAAACCATCCAAAAGACCACCACCCGCCGGATA
GTGGATGGCAAAGTGGTGTCTGAGACCAATGACACCAAAGTTCTGAGGCATCGAATTCTGCAGTCGACGG
TACCGCGGGCCCGGGATCCACCGGTCGCCACCATGAGTGCGATTAAGCCAGACATGAAGATCAAACTCCG
TATGGAAGGCAACGTAAACGGGCACCACTTTGTGATCGACGGAGATGGTACAGGCAAGCCTTTTGAGGGA
AAACAGAGTATGGATCTTGAAGTCAAAGAGGGCGGACCTCTGCCTTTTGCCTTTGATATCCTGACCACTG
CATTCCATTACGGCAACAGGGTATTCGCCAAATATCCAGACAACATACAAGACTATTTTAAGCAGTCGTT
TCCTAAGGGGTATTCGTGGGAACGAAGCTTGACTTTCGAAGACGGGGGCATTTGCAACGCCAGAAACGAC
ATAACAATGGAAGGGGACACTTTCTATAATAAAGTTCGATTTTATGGTACCAACTTTCCCGCCAATGGTC
CAGTTATGCAGAAGAAGACGCTGAAATGGGAGCCCTCCACTGAGAAAATGTATGTGCGTGATGGAGTGCT
GACGGGTGATATTGAGATGGCTTTGTTGCTTGAAGGAAATGCCCATTACCGATGTGACTTCAGAACTACT
TACAAAGCTAAGGAGAAGGGTGTCAAGTTACCAGGCGCCCACTTTGTGGACCACTGCATTGAGATTTTAA
GCCATGACAAAGATTACAACAAGGTTAAGCTGTATGAGCATGCTGTTGCTCATTCTGGATTGCCTGACAA
TGCCAGACGATAAGCGGCCGCGACTCTAGATCATA
