>Addgene plasmid #57462 | mEos3.2-Keratin-17 | addgene partial sequence | sequence record 147018 | AllEos-R 5'-GTACCATCTCCGTCGATCAC-3'
TACGGAGTTTGATCTTCATGTCTGGCTTAATCGCACTCATGGTGGCGACCGGTGGATCCCGGGCCCGCGG
TACCGTCGACTGCAGAATTCGATGCCTCAGAACTTTGGTGTCATTGGTCTCAGACACCACTTTGCCATCC
ACTATCCGGCGGGTGGTGGTCTTTTGGATGGTTTGCATGGAGTTGCTGCTGTCCAAGGCATCACCAAGAT
TAAAGTCCTCGCCATCTTCCAGCAGGCGGCGGTAGGTGGCGATCTCAGCCTCCAGCTTGACCTTGATGTT
CAGCAGGGCCTCATACTCCTGGGCCTGGCGCTGTCCCTCTGCCCGGGTCTGTGCCAGCTCTGACTCAAGG
TGCAGCAGGATCCCGTTGAGCTGCTCCATCTGTAGGGCGTAGCGGGCCTCCACCTCCCTCAGGCTGTTCT
CCAAGCTGGCCTTCAGATTTCTCATGGAGTCCAGGTCGATCTCCAAGGACTGGACTGTACGTCTCAGCTC
TGTGAGCGTCGTCTCAGCAGCTCCAACCTCAGCAGACTGTGTGGTGAGCACTGTGGTGCTCTCCTCAATC
TGCTGAGACCAGTACTTGTCTAGCTCCTCTCGGTTCTTCCGAGCCAGCTCGTCATATTGGGCCCGGATGT
CTGCCATGATCTTGGCGAGGTCCTGAGATTTGGGGGCATCTACCTCCACGGTCAACCCAGAGCTGGCAAT
CTGGGCTTGTAGGCCTTTTACTTCCTCTTCGTGGTTCTTCTTCATGAAGAGCAGCTCCTCCTTGAGAGCC
TCGATCTCTGTCTCCAGCTGCAGTCGTGTGATATTGGTGTCATCAATGACCTTGCGGAGCCCATGGATGT
CGTTCTCC
